>Addgene plasmid #152991 | p2T-CMV-BE4max-BlastR | addgene full sequence | sequence record 304690 | Addgene NGS Result
AGAGCTGGTTTAGTGAACCGTCAGATCCGCTAGAGATCCGCGGCCGCTAATACGACTCACTATAGGGAGA
GCCGCCACCATGAAACGGACAGCCGACGGAAGCGAGTTCGAGTCACCAAAGAAGAAGCGGAAAGTCAGTT
CAGAGACTGGGCCTGTCGCCGTCGATCCAACCCTGCGCCGCCGGATTGAACCTCACGAGTTTGAAGTGTT
CTTTGACCCCCGGGAGCTGAGAAAGGAGACATGCCTGCTGTACGAGATCAACTGGGGAGGCAGGCACTCC
ATCTGGAGGCACACCTCTCAGAACACAAATAAGCACGTGGAGGTGAACTTCATCGAGAAGTTTACCACAG
AGCGGTACTTCTGCCCCAATACCAGATGTAGCATCACATGGTTTCTGAGCTGGTCCCCTTGCGGAGAGTG
TAGCAGGGCCATCACCGAGTTCCTGTCCAGATATCCACACGTGACACTGTTTATCTACATCGCCAGGCTG
TATCACCACGCAGACCCAAGGAATAGGCAGGGCCTGCGCGATCTGATCAGCTCCGGCGTGACCATCCAGA
TCATGACAGAGCAGGAGTCCGGCTACTGCTGGCGGAACTTCGTGAATTATTCTCCTAGCAACGAGGCCCA
CTGGCCTAGGTACCCACACCTGTGGGTGCGCCTGTACGTGCTGGAGCTGTATTGCATCATCCTGGGCCTG
CCCCCTTGTCTGAATATCCTGCGGAGAAAGCAGCCCCAGCTGACCTTCTTTACAATCGCCCTGCAGTCTT
GTCACTATCAGAGGCTGCCACCCCACATCCTGTGGGCCACAGGCCTGAAGTCTGGCGGATCTAGCGGAGG
ATCCTCTGGCAGCGAGACACCAGGAACAAGCGAGTCAGCAACACCAGAGAGCAGTGGCGGCAGCAGCGGC
GGCAGCGACAAGAAGTACAGCATCGGCCTGGCCATCGGCACCAACTCTGTGGGCTGGGCCGTGATCACCG
ACGAGTACAAGGTGCCCAGCAAGAAATTCAAGGTGCTGGGCAACACCGACCGGCACAGCATCAAGAAGAA
CCTGATCGGAGCCCTGCTGTTCGACAGCGGCGAAACAGCCGAGGCCACCCGGCTGAAGAGAACCGCCAGA
AGAAGATACACCAGACGGAAGAACCGGATCTGCTATCTGCAAGAGATCTTCAGCAACGAGATGGCCAAGG
TGGACGACAGCTTCTTCCACAGACTGGAAGAGTCCTTCCTGGTGGAAGAGGATAAGAAGCACGAGCGGCA
CCCCATCTTCGGCAACATCGTGGACGAGGTGGCCTACCACGAGAAGTACCCCACCATCTACCACCTGAGA
AAGAAACTGGTGGACAGCACCGACAAGGCCGACCTGCGGCTGATCTATCTGGCCCTGGCCCACATGATCA
AGTTCCGGGGCCACTTCCTGATCGAGGGCGACCTGAACCCCGACAACAGCGACGTGGACAAGCTGTTCAT
CCAGCTGGTGCAGACCTACAACCAGCTGTTCGAGGAAAACCCCATCAACGCCAGCGGCGTGGACGCCAAG
GCCATCCTGTCTGCCAGACTGAGCAAGAGCAGACGGCTGGAAAATCTGATCGCCCAGCTGCCCGGCGAGA
AGAAGAATGGCCTGTTCGGAAACCTGATTGCCCTGAGCCTGGGCCTGACCCCCAACTTCAAGAGCAACTT
CGACCTGGCCGAGGATGCCAAACTGCAGCTGAGCAAGGACACCTACGACGACGACCTGGACAACCTGCTG
GCCCAGATCGGCGACCAGTACGCCGACCTGTTTCTGGCCGCCAAGAACCTGTCCGACGCCATCCTGCTGA
GCGACATCCTGAGAGTGAACACCGAGATCACCAAGGCCCCCCTGAGCGCCTCTATGATCAAGAGATACGA
CGAGCACCACCAGGACCTGACCCTGCTGAAAGCTCTCGTGCGGCAGCAGCTGCCTGAGAAGTACAAAGAG
ATTTTCTTCGACCAGAGCAAGAACGGCTACGCCGGCTACATTGACGGCGGAGCCAGCCAGGAAGAGTTCT
ACAAGTTCATCAAGCCCATCCTGGAAAAGATGGACGGCACCGAGGAACTGCTCGTGAAGCTGAACAGAGA
GGACCTGCTGCGGAAGCAGCGGACCTTCGACAACGGCAGCATCCCCCACCAGATCCACCTGGGAGAGCTG
CACGCCATTCTGCGGCGGCAGGAAGATTTTTACCCATTCCTGAAGGACAACCGGGAAAAGATCGAGAAGA
TCCTGACCTTCCGCATCCCCTACTACGTGGGCCCTCTGGCCAGGGGAAACAGCAGATTCGCCTGGATGAC
CAGAAAGAGCGAGGAAACCATCACCCCCTGGAACTTCGAGGAAGTGGTGGACAAGGGCGCTTCCGCCCAG
AGCTTCATCGAGCGGATGACCAACTTCGATAAGAACCTGCCCAACGAGAAGGTGCTGCCCAAGCACAGCC
TGCTGTACGAGTACTTCACCGTGTATAACGAGCTGACCAAAGTGAAATACGTGACCGAGGGAATGAGAAA
GCCCGCCTTCCTGAGCGGCGAGCAGAAAAAGGCCATCGTGGACCTGCTGTTCAAGACCAACCGGAAAGTG
ACCGTGAAGCAGCTGAAAGAGGACTACTTCAAGAAAATCGAGTGCTTCGACTCCGTGGAAATCTCCGGCG
TGGAAGATCGGTTCAACGCCTCCCTGGGCACATACCACGATCTGCTGAAAATTATCAAGGACAAGGACTT
CCTGGACAATGAGGAAAACGAGGACATTCTGGAAGATATCGTGCTGACCCTGACACTGTTTGAGGACAGA
GAGATGATCGAGGAACGGCTGAAAACCTATGCCCACCTGTTCGACGACAAAGTGATGAAGCAGCTGAAGC
GGCGGAGATACACCGGCTGGGGCAGGCTGAGCCGGAAGCTGATCAACGGCATCCGGGACAAGCAGTCCGG
CAAGACAATCCTGGATTTCCTGAAGTCCGACGGCTTCGCCAACAGAAACTTCATGCAGCTGATCCACGAC
GACAGCCTGACCTTTAAAGAGGACATCCAGAAAGCCCAGGTGTCCGGCCAGGGCGATAGCCTGCACGAGC
ACATTGCCAATCTGGCCGGCAGCCCCGCCATTAAGAAGGGCATCCTGCAGACAGTGAAGGTGGTGGACGA
GCTCGTGAAAGTGATGGGCCGGCACAAGCCCGAGAACATCGTGATCGAAATGGCCAGAGAGAACCAGACC
ACCCAGAAGGGACAGAAGAACAGCCGCGAGAGAATGAAGCGGATCGAAGAGGGCATCAAAGAGCTGGGCA
GCCAGATCCTGAAAGAACACCCCGTGGAAAACACCCAGCTGCAGAACGAGAAGCTGTACCTGTACTACCT
GCAGAATGGGCGGGATATGTACGTGGACCAGGAACTGGACATCAACCGGCTGTCCGACTACGATGTGGAC
CATATCGTGCCTCAGAGCTTTCTGAAGGACGACTCCATCGACAACAAGGTGCTGACCAGAAGCGACAAGA
ACCGGGGCAAGAGCGACAACGTGCCCTCCGAAGAGGTCGTGAAGAAGATGAAGAACTACTGGCGGCAGCT
GCTGAACGCCAAGCTGATTACCCAGAGAAAGTTCGACAATCTGACCAAGGCCGAGAGAGGCGGCCTGAGC
GAACTGGATAAGGCCGGCTTCATCAAGAGACAGCTGGTGGAAACCCGGCAGATCACAAAGCACGTGGCAC
AGATCCTGGACTCCCGGATGAACACTAAGTACGACGAGAATGACAAGCTGATCCGGGAAGTGAAAGTGAT
CACCCTGAAGTCCAAGCTGGTGTCCGATTTCCGGAAGGATTTCCAGTTTTACAAAGTGCGCGAGATCAAC
AACTACCACCACGCCCACGACGCCTACCTGAACGCCGTCGTGGGAACCGCCCTGATCAAAAAGTACCCTA
AGCTGGAAAGCGAGTTCGTGTACGGCGACTACAAGGTGTACGACGTGCGGAAGATGATCGCCAAGAGCGA
GCAGGAAATCGGCAAGGCTACCGCCAAGTACTTCTTCTACAGCAACATCATGAACTTTTTCAAGACCGAG
ATTACCCTGGCCAACGGCGAGATCCGGAAGCGGCCTCTGATCGAGACAAACGGCGAAACCGGGGAGATCG
TGTGGGATAAGGGCCGGGATTTTGCCACCGTGCGGAAAGTGCTGAGCATGCCCCAAGTGAATATCGTGAA
AAAGACCGAGGTGCAGACAGGCGGCTTCAGCAAAGAGTCTATCCTGCCCAAGAGGAACAGCGATAAGCTG
ATCGCCAGAAAGAAGGACTGGGACCCTAAGAAGTACGGCGGCTTCGACAGCCCCACCGTGGCCTATTCTG
TGCTGGTGGTGGCCAAAGTGGAAAAGGGCAAGTCCAAGAAACTGAAGAGTGTGAAAGAGCTGCTGGGGAT
CACCATCATGGAAAGAAGCAGCTTCGAGAAGAATCCCATCGACTTTCTGGAAGCCAAGGGCTACAAAGAA
GTGAAAAAGGACCTGATCATCAAGCTGCCTAAGTACTCCCTGTTCGAGCTGGAAAACGGCCGGAAGAGAA
TGCTGGCCTCTGCCGGCGAACTGCAGAAGGGAAACGAACTGGCCCTGCCCTCCAAATATGTGAACTTCCT
GTACCTGGCCAGCCACTATGAGAAGCTGAAGGGCTCCCCCGAGGATAATGAGCAGAAACAGCTGTTTGTG
GAACAGCACAAGCACTACCTGGACGAGATCATCGAGCAGATCAGCGAGTTCTCCAAGAGAGTGATCCTGG
CCGACGCTAATCTGGACAAAGTGCTGTCCGCCTACAACAAGCACCGGGATAAGCCCATCAGAGAGCAGGC
CGAGAATATCATCCACCTGTTTACCCTGACCAATCTGGGAGCCCCTGCCGCCTTCAAGTACTTTGACACC
ACCATCGACCGGAAGAGGTACACCAGCACCAAAGAGGTGCTGGACGCCACCCTGATCCACCAGAGCATCA
CCGGCCTGTACGAGACACGGATCGACCTGTCTCAGCTGGGAGGTGACAGCGGCGGGAGCGGCGGGAGCGG
GGGGAGCACTAATCTGAGCGACATCATTGAGAAGGAGACTGGGAAACAGCTGGTCATTCAGGAGTCCATC
CTGATGCTGCCTGAGGAGGTGGAGGAAGTGATCGGCAACAAGCCAGAGTCTGACATCCTGGTGCACACCG
CCTACGACGAGTCCACAGATGAGAATGTGATGCTGCTGACCTCTGACGCCCCCGAGTATAAGCCTTGGGC
CCTGGTCATCCAGGATTCTAACGGCGAGAATAAGATCAAGATGCTGAGCGGAGGATCCGGAGGATCTGGA
GGCAGCACCAACCTGTCTGACATCATCGAGAAGGAGACAGGCAAGCAGCTGGTCATCCAGGAGAGCATCC
TGATGCTGCCCGAAGAAGTCGAAGAAGTGATCGGAAACAAGCCTGAGAGCGATATCCTGGTCCATACCGC
CTACGACGAGAGTACCGACGAAAATGTGATGCTGCTGACATCCGACGCCCCAGAGTATAAGCCCTGGGCT
CTGGTCATCCAGGATTCCAACGGAGAGAACAAAATCAAAATGCTGTCTGGCGGCTCAAAAAGAACCGCCG
ACGGCAGCGAATTCGAGCCCAAGAAGAAGAGGAAAGTCTAACCGGTCATCATCACCATCACCATTGAGTT
TAAACCCGCTGATCAGCCTCGACTGTGCCTTCTAGTTGCCAGCCATCTGTTGTTTGCCCCTCCCCCGTGC
CTTCCTTGACCCTGGAAGGTGCCACTCCCACTGTCCTTTCCTAATAAAATGAGGAAATTGCATCGCATTG
TCTGAGTAGGTGTCATTCTATTCTGGGGGGTGGGGTGGGGCAGGACAGCAAGGGGGAGGATTGGGAAGAC
AATAGCAGGCATGCTGGGGATGCGGTGGGCTCTATGGCTTCTGAGGCGGAAAGAACCAGCTGGGGCTCGA
TACCGTCGACCTCTAGCTAGAGCTTGGCGTAATCATGGTCATAGCTGTTTCCTGTGTGAAATTGTTATCC
GCTCACAATTCCACACAACATACGAGCCGGAAGCATAAAGTGTAAAGCCTAGGGTGCCTAATGAGTGAGC
TAACTCACATTAATTGCGTTGCGCTCACTGCCCGCTTTCCAGTCGGGAAACCTGTCGTGCCAGCTGCATT
AATGAATCGGCCAACGCGCGGGGAGAGGCGGTTTGCGTATTGGGCGCTACAGACATGATAAGATACATTG
ATGAGTTTGGACAAACCACAACTAGAATGCAGTGAAAAAAATGCTTTATTTGTGAAATTTGTGATGCTAT
TGCTTTATTTGTAACCATTATAAGCTGCAATAAACAAGTTGGGGTGGGCGAAGAACTCCAGCATGAGATC
CCCGCGCTGGAGGATCATCCAGCCGGCGTCCCGGAAAACGATTCCGAAGCCCAACCTTTCATAGAAGGCG
GCGGTGGAATCGAAATCTCGTAGCACGTGTCAGTCCTGCTCCTCGGCCACGAAGTGCTTAGCCCTCCCAC
ACATAACCAGAGGGCAGCAATTCACGAATCCCAACTGCCGTCGGCTGTCCATCACTGTCCTTCACTATGG
CTTTGATCCCAGGATGCAGATCGAGAAGCACCTGTCGGCACCGTCCGCAGGGGCTCAAGATGCCCCTGTT
CTCATTTCCGATCGCGACGATACAAGTCAGGTTGCCAGCTGCCGCAGCAGCAGCAGTGCCCAGCACCACG
AGTTCTGCACAAGGTCCCCCAGTAAAATGATATACATTGACACCAGTGAAGATGCGGCCGTCGCTAGAGA
GAGCTGCGCTGGCGACGCTGTAGTCTTCAGAGATGGGGATGCTGTTGATTGTAGCCGTTGCTCTTTCAAT
GAGGGTGGATTCTTCTTGAGACAAAGGCTTGGCCATGGTTTAGTTCCTCACCTTGTCGTATTATACTATG
CCGATATACTATGCCGATGATTAATTGTCAACACGTGCTGATCAGATCCGAAAATGGATATACAAGCTCC
CGGGAGCTTTTTGCAAAAGCCTAGGCCTCCAAAAAAGCCTCCTCACTACTTCTGGAATAGCTCAGAGGCA
GAGGCGGCCTCGGCCTCTGCATAAATAAAAAAAATTAGTCAGCCATGGGGCGGAGAATGGGCGGAACTGG
GCGGAGTTAGGGGCGGGATGGGCGGAGTTAGGGGCGGGACTATGGTTGCTGACTAATTGAGATGCATGCT
TTGCATACTTCTGCCTGCTGGGGAGCCTGGGGACTTTCCACACCTGGTTGCTGACTAATTGAGATGCATG
CTTTGCATACTTCTGCCTGCTGGGGAGCCTGGGGACTTTCCACACCCTAACTGACACACATTCCACAGAA
TTCACTGACTCGCTGCGCTCGGTCGTTCGGCTGCGGCGAGCGGTATCAGCTCACTCAAAGGCGGTAATAC
GGTTATCCACAGAATCAGGGGATAACGCAGGAAAGAACATGTAAGTGATCTCCAAAAAATAAGTACTTTT
TGACTGTAAATAAAATTGTAAGGAGTAAAAAGTACTTTTTTTTCTAAAAAAATGTAATTAAGTAAAAGTA
AAAGTATTGATTTTTAATTGTACTCAAGTAAAGTAAAAATCCCCAAAAATAATACTTAAGTACAGTAATC
AAGTAAAATTACTCAAGTACTTTACACCTCTGCATGTGAGCAAAAGGCCAGCAAAAGGCCAGGAACCGTA
AAAAGGCCGCGTTGCTGGCGTTTTTCCATAGGCTCCGCCCCCCTGACGAGCATCACAAAAATCGACGCTC
AAGTCAGAGGTGGCGAAACCCGACAGGACTATAAAGATACCAGGCGTTTCCCCCTGGAAGCTCCCTCGTG
CGCTCTCCTGTTCCGACCCTGCCGCTTACCGGATACCTGTCCGCCTTTCTCCCTTCGGGAAGCGTGGCGC
TTTCTCATAGCTCACGCTGTAGGTATCTCAGTTCGGTGTAGGTCGTTCGCTCCAAGCTGGGCTGTGTGCA
CGAACCCCCCGTTCAGCCCGACCGCTGCGCCTTATCCGGTAACTATCGTCTTGAGTCCAACCCGGTAAGA
CACGACTTATCGCCACTGGCAGCAGCCACTGGTAACAGGATTAGCAGAGCGAGGTATGTAGGCGGTGCTA
CAGAGTTCTTGAAGTGGTGGCCTAACTACGGCTACACTAGAAGAACAGTATTTGGTATCTGCGCTCTGCT
GAAGCCAGTTACCTTCGGAAAAAGAGTTGGTAGCTCTTGATCCGGCAAACAAACCACCGCTGGTAGCGGT
GGTTTTTTTGTTTGCAAGCAGCAGATTACGCGCAGAAAAAAAGGATCTCAAGAAGATCCTTTGATCTTTT
CTACGGGGTCTGACACTCAGTGGAACGAAAACTCACGTTAAGGGATTTTGGTCATGAGATTATCAAAAAG
GATCTTCACCTAGATCCTTTTAAATTAAAAATGAAGTTTTAAATCAATCTAAAGTATATATGAGTAAACT
TGGTCTGACAGTTACCAATGCTTAATCAGTGAGGCACCTATCTCAGCGATCTGTCTATTTCGTTCATCCA
TAGTTGCCTGACTCCCCGTCGTGTAGATAACTACGATACGGGAGGGCTTACCATCTGGCCCCAGTGCTGC
AATGATACCGCGGGACCCACGCTCACCGGCTCCAGATTTATCAGCAATAAACCAGCCAGCCGGAAGGGCC
GAGCGCAGAAGTGGTCCTGCAACTTTATCCGCCTCCATCCAGTCTATTAATTGTTGCCGGGAAGCTAGAG
TAAGTAGTTCGCCAGTTAATAGTTTGCGCAACGTTGTTGCCATTGCTACAGGCATCGTGGTGTCACGCTC
GTCGTTTGGTATGGCTTCATTCAGCTCCGGTTCCCAACGATCAAGGCGAGTTACATGATCCCCCATGTTG
TGCAAAAAAGCGGTTAGCTCCTTCGGTCCTCCGATCGTTGTCAGAAGTAAGTTGGCCGCAGTGTTATCAC
TCATGGTTATGGCAGCACTGCATAATTCTCTTACTGTCATGCCATCCGTAAGATGCTTTTCTGTGACTGG
TGAGTACTCAACCAAGTCATTCTGAGAATAGTGTATGCGGCGACCGAGTTGCTCTTGCCCGGCGTCAATA
CGGGATAATACCGCGCCACATAGCAGAACTTTAAAAGTGCTCATCATTGGAAAACGTTCTTCGGGGCGAA
AACTCTCAAGGATCTTACCGCTGTTGAGATCCAGTTCGATGTAACCCACTCGTGCACCCAACTGATCTTC
AGCATCTTTTACTTTCACCAGCGTTTCTGGGTGAGCAAAAACAGGAAGGCAAAATGCCGCAAAAAAGGGA
ATAAGGGCGACACGGAAATGTTGAATACTCATACTCTTCCTTTTTCAATATTATTGAAGCATTTATCAGG
GTTATTGTCTCATGAGCGGATACATATTTGAATGTATTTAGAAAAATAAACAAATAGGGGTTCCGCGCAC
ATTTCCCCGAAAAGTGCCACCTGACGTCGACGGATCGGGAGATCGATCTCCCGATCCCCTAGGGTCGACT
CTCAGTACAATCTGCTCTGATGCCGCATAGTTAAGCCAGTATCTGCTCCCTGCTTGTGTGTTGGAGGTCG
CTGAGTAGTGCGCGAGCAAAATTTAAGCTACAACAAGGCAAGGCTTGACCGACAATTGCATGAAGAATCT
GCTTAGGGTTAGGCGTTTTGCGCTGCTTCGCGATGTACGGGCCAGATATACGCGGGTACCGGCATATGGT
TCTTGACAGAGGTGTAAAAAGTACTCAAAAATTTTACTCAAGTGAAAGTACAAGTACTTAGGGAAAATTT
TACTCAATTAAAAGTAAAAGTATCTGGCTAGAATCTTACTTGAGTAAAAGTAAAAAAGTACTCCATTAAA
ATTGTACTTGAGTATTAACGCGTTGACATTGATTATTGACTAGTTATTAATAGTAATCAATTACGGGGTC
ATTAGTTCATAGCCCATATATGGAGTTCCGCGTTACATAACTTACGGTAAATGGCCCGCCTGGCTGACCG
CCCAACGACCCCCGCCCATTGACGTCAATAATGACGTATGTTCCCATAGTAACGCCAATAGGGACTTTCC
ATTGACGTCAATGGGTGGAGTATTTACGGTAAACTGCCCACTTGGCAGTACATCAAGTGTATCATATGCC
AAGTACGCCCCCTATTGACGTCAATGACGGTAAATGGCCCGCCTGGCATTATGCCCAGTACATGACCTTA
TGGGACTTTCCTACTTGGCAGTACATCTACGTATTAGTCATCGCTATTACCATGGTGATGCGGTTTTGGC
AGTACATCAATGGGCGTGGATAGCGGTTTGACTCACGGGGATTTCCAAGTCTCCACCCCATTGACGTCAA
TGGGAGTTTGTTTTGGCACCAAAATCAACGGGACTTTCCAAAATGTCGTAACAACTCCGCCCCATTGACG
CAAATGGGCGGTAGGCGTGTACGGTGGGAGGTCTATATAAGC
Features (pLannotate 1.2.2; 24 found; start..end, strand, type, name):
     48..66      +  promoter       T7 promoter: promoter for bacteriophage T7 RNA polymerase
    137..820     +  CDS            Apobec1: ABEC1_RAT - Experimental evidence at protein level: Swiss-Prot protein existence level 1. Catalytic component of the apolipoprotein B mRNA editing enzyme complex which is responsible for the postranscriptional editing of a CAA codon for Gln to a UAA codon for stop in the APOB mRNA. May also play a role in the epigenetic regulation of gene expression by participating in DNA demethylation. From Rattus norvegicus (Rat).
    917..2518    +  CDS            dCas9(N): N-terminal portion of catalytically inactive Streptococcus pyogenes dCas9 carrying the D10A mutation (Zetsche et al., 2015)
   2519..5013    +  CDS            Cas9(C) (fragment): C-terminal portion of Streptococcus pyogenes Cas9 (Zetsche et al., 2015)
   5327..5575    +  CDS            UGI: UNGI_BPPB2 - Experimental evidence at protein level: Swiss-Prot protein existence level 1. This protein binds specifically and reversibly to the host uracil-DNA glycosylase, preventing removal of uracil residues from PBS2 DNA by the host uracil-excision repair system. From Bacillus phage PBS2 (Bacteriophage PBS2).
   5693..5917    +  polyA_signal   bGH poly(A) signal: bovine growth hormone polyadenylation signal
   5921..5942    +  promoter       SV40 promoter (fragment): SV40 enhancer and early promoter
   5947..5963    +  misc_feature   MCS (fragment): pBluescript multiple cloning site
   6012..6028    -  protein_bind   lac operator: The lac repressor binds to the lac operator to inhibit transcription in E. coli. This inhibition can be relieved by adding lactose or isopropyl-β-D-thiogalactopyranoside (IPTG). lac repressor encoded by lacI
   6036..6066    -  promoter       lac promoter: promoter for the E. coli lac operon
   6081..6102    -  protein_bind   CAP binding site: CAP binding activates transcription in the presence of cAMP. E. coli catabolite activator protein
   6115..6207    -  CDS            lacI (fragment): lac repressor; lacI; The lac repressor binds to the lac operator to inhibit transcription in E. coli. This inhibition can be relieved by adding lactose or isopropyl-β-D-thiogalactopyranoside (IPTG).
   6219..6340    -  polyA_signal   SV40 poly(A) signal: SV40 polyadenylation signal
   6335..6460    -  CDS            ble (fragment): BLE_KLEPN - Experimental evidence at protein level: Swiss-Prot protein existence level 1. Binding protein with a strong affinity to the bleomycin family of antibiotics. Binds to CL990; an antimitotic-antibiotic compound. From Klebsiella pneumoniae.
   6470..6497    -  CDS            BleoR (fragment): antibiotic-binding protein; Sh ble from Streptoalloteichus hindustanus; confers resistance to bleomycin, phleomycin, and Zeocin™
   6498..6896    -  CDS            BSD: blasticidin S deaminase; Aspergillus terreus BSD; confers resistance to blasticidin
   6915..6962    -  promoter       EM7 promoter: synthetic bacterial promoter&nbsp
   7010..7339    -  promoter       SV40 promoter: SV40 enhancer and early promoter
   7723..8311    -  rep_origin     ori: high-copy-number ColE1/pMB1/pBR322/pUC origin of replication
   8482..9342    -  CDS            AmpR: β-lactamase; bla; confers resistance to ampicillin, carbenicillin, and related antibiotics
   9343..9447    -  promoter       AmpR promoter: bla
   9518..9562    -  misc_feature   bom (fragment): basis of mobility region from pBR322
   9895..10274   +  enhancer       CMV enhancer: human cytomegalovirus immediate early enhancer
  10275..6       +  promoter       CMV promoter (across the origin): human cytomegalovirus (CMV) immediate early promoter
