[The description below was written by a language model from this plasmid's Addgene catalogue record and pLannotate feature annotations shown in this document.]
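Description:
p2T-CMV-BE4max-BlastR is a 10.5 kb mammalian expression plasmid from the CRISPR toolbox that encodes the BE4max cytosine (C-to-T) base editor together with a blasticidin selection marker. It is propagated in E. coli through a high-copy ColE1/pUC-type origin and selected with ampicillin via the bla gene. The backbone is listed as p2T-CMV-BlastR. The "2T" name may point to a transposon-based integration design, but the feature table annotates no transposon repeats and the record does not say how the plasmid is delivered or integrated.

The payload is one long open reading frame driven by the human CMV immediate-early enhancer and promoter, which span the sequence origin, and terminated by the bGH polyadenylation signal. A T7 promoter lies just upstream of the coding sequence. The frame begins with rat APOBEC1 cytidine deaminase, followed by Streptococcus pyogenes Cas9. The N-terminal part of Cas9 is annotated as carrying D10A, consistent with the nickase (nSpCas9) named in the insert field. Uracil glycosylase inhibitor (UGI) from phage PBS2 follows. The catalogue describes two UGI copies, whereas the annotation detects only one, leaving an unannotated gap after Cas9 where a second copy could lie. In this architecture, the deaminase converts cytosine to uracil in the strand displaced by the guide RNA, the nickase cuts the unedited strand to bias repair, and UGI blocks uracil excision so that the edit is retained.

On the opposite strand, an SV40 early promoter and a bacterial EM7 promoter drive blasticidin S deaminase, ending in an SV40 poly(A) signal, which allows enrichment of editor-expressing mammalian cells. No guide RNA cassette is annotated, so guides would have to be supplied separately. The associated work concerns base editing outcomes measured across target libraries.
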