Addgene plasmid #152991: p2T-CMV-BE4max-BlastR
Purpose: C-to-T base editor
Depositing lab: David Liu. Depositing organization: Broad Institute. Publication: Determinants of Base Editing Outcomes from Target Library Analysis and Machine Learning. Arbab M, Shen MW, Mok B, Wilson C, Matuszek Z, Cassa CA, Liu DR. Cell. 2020 Jun 9. pii: S0092-8674(20)30632-2. doi: 10.1016/j.cell.2020.05.037. PubMed 32533916.
Backbone
  Vector backbone: p2T-CMV-BlastR
  Vector type: Mammalian Expression, CRISPR
Growth in bacteria
  Bacterial resistance: Ampicillin, 100 μg/mL
  Growth temperature: 37°C
  Growth strain: DH5alpha
  Copy number: Unknown
Gene/Insert
  Gene/Insert name: BE4-nSpCas9-UGI-UGI
  Species: Synthetic
  Promoter: CMV
  Cloning method: Unknown
Terms and licenses: Academic/Nonprofit Terms; Industry Terms: Not Available to Industry
How to cite: p2T-CMV-BE4max-BlastR was a gift from David Liu (Addgene plasmid # 152991 ; http://n2t.net/addgene:152991 ; RRID:Addgene_152991)
